Addgene plasmid #47782: SPATR-bio
Purpose: Expresses enzymatically monobiotinylated full-length SPATR with no N-linked glycans upon cotransfection with BirA in mammalian cells. Contains a C-terminal rat Cd4 d3+4 tag.
Depositing lab: Gavin Wright. Depositing organization: Wellcome Sanger Institute. Publication: A library of functional recombinant cell surface and secreted Plasmodium falciparum merozoite proteins. Crosnier C, Wanaguru M, McDade B, Osier FH, Marsh K, Rayner JC, Wright GJ. Mol Cell Proteomics. 2013 Sep 16. 10.1074/mcp.O113.028357 PubMed 24043421.
Backbone
  Vector backbone: pTT3
  Backbone manufacturer: Yves Durocher, NRC
  Backbone size w/o insert (bp): 6633
  Total vector size (bp): 7320
  Vector type: Mammalian Expression
Growth in bacteria
  Bacterial resistance: Ampicillin, 100 μg/mL
  Growth temperature: 37°C
  Growth strain: DH5alpha
  Copy number: High Copy
Gene/Insert
  Gene/Insert name: Codon-optimised SPATR
  Species: Synthetic; Plasmodium falciparum
  Insert size (bp): 687
  Mutation: Exogenous signal peptide of mouse origin, changed Serine200 and Threonine214 to Alanine residues
  Promoter: CMV
  Tag / fusion protein: rat Cd4 d3+4 (C terminal on backbone); enzymatic biotinylation sequence (C terminal on backbone)
  Cloning method: Restriction Enzyme; 5′ cloning site NotI (not destroyed); 3′ cloning site AscI (not destroyed)
  Sequencing primers: 5′ CMV-fwd
Resource information
  A portion of this plasmid was derived from a plasmid made by: pTT3 was obtained under an MTA from Yves Durocher, National Research Council of Canada- Biotechnology Research Institute
Terms and licenses: Academic/Nonprofit Terms; Industry Terms: Not Available to Industry
How to cite: SPATR-bio was a gift from Gavin Wright (Addgene plasmid # 47782 ; http://n2t.net/addgene:47782 ; RRID:Addgene_47782)
