[The description below was written by a language model from this plasmid's Addgene catalogue record and pLannotate feature annotations shown in this document.]
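Description:
SPATR-bio is a mammalian expression plasmid built on the pTT3 backbone, designed for transient production of a secreted, tagged form of the Plasmodium falciparum merozoite protein SPATR. It is maintained in E. coli through a high-copy ColE1/pUC-type origin with ampicillin selection (AmpR under its own bla promoter). The backbone also carries an Epstein-Barr virus oriP fragment, which supports episomal retention in cells expressing EBNA1. Short lac, tet and bla fragments near the end of the annotated sequence appear to be backbone remnants with no role in expression.

The expression cassette is driven by the human CMV immediate early enhancer and promoter, followed by adenovirus-derived leader, splice and chimeric intron elements that typically enhance mRNA processing and expression, and it ends with a rabbit β-globin polyadenylation signal. The coding region opens with an exogenous mouse immunoglobulin heavy chain signal peptide that directs secretion. This is followed by a synthetic, codon-optimised full-length SPATR sequence of 687 bp cloned between retained NotI and AscI sites. Serine 200 and threonine 214 are changed to alanine, in line with the stated aim of producing protein with no N-linked glycans, which would otherwise be added inappropriately in mammalian cells. Downstream, the backbone supplies rat Cd4 domains 3 and 4 as a C-terminal tag, and then an enzymatic biotinylation sequence; the latter is listed in the catalogue entry but not annotated in the feature table.

Cotransfection with a BirA biotin ligase construct yields protein monobiotinylated at the C-terminus. The plasmid belongs to a library of recombinant merozoite cell surface and secreted proteins.
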