Features (pLannotate 1.2.2; 18 found; start..end, strand, type, name):
    154..533     +  enhancer       CMV enhancer: human cytomegalovirus immediate early enhancer
    535..734     +  promoter       CMV promoter: human cytomegalovirus (CMV) immediate early promoter
    802..840     +  misc_feature   Ad SA (fragment): adenovirus major late transcript splice acceptor (Friedrich and Soriano, 1991)
    873..1082    -  CDS            PTP (fragment): TERM_ADE02 - Experimental evidence at protein level: Swiss-Prot protein existence level 1. Protein covalently bound to the viral DNA that acts as a primer for viral genomic replication by DNA strand displacement. Assembles on the viral origin of replication in an initiation complex with viral polymerase, DBP, host NFIA and host POU2F1/OCT1. During initiation, the polymerase covalently couples the first dCTP with Ser- 580 of pTP. The terminal protein stimulates the template activity over 20 fold compared to protein-free templates. Neo-synthesized viral genomes are linked to two preterminal prot
   1113..1202    +  intron         chimeric intron (fragment): chimera between introns from adenovirus and immunoglobulin heavy chain genes
   1221..1267    +  CDS            IgH signal sequence (fragment): signal sequence from the mouse immunoglobulin heavy chain variable region
   2034..2594    +  CDS            Cd4 (fragment): CD4_RAT - Experimental evidence at protein level: Swiss-Prot protein existence level 1. Integral membrane glycoprotein that plays an essential role in the immune response and serves multiple functions in responses against both external and internal offenses. In T-cells, functions primarily as a coreceptor for MHC class II molecule:peptide complex. The antigens presented by class II peptides are derived from extracellular proteins while class I peptides are derived from cytosolic proteins. Interacts simultaneously with the T-cell receptor (TCR) and the MHC class II presented by antigen presenti
   2700..2755    +  polyA_signal   β-globin poly(A) signal: rabbit β-globin polyadenylation signal (Gil and Proudfoot, 1987)
   3269..4950    -  rep_origin     oriP (fragment): Epstein-Barr virus oriP replication origin (Yates et al., 2000)
   5077..5181    +  promoter       AmpR promoter: bla
   5182..6042    +  CDS            AmpR: β-lactamase; bla; confers resistance to ampicillin, carbenicillin, and related antibiotics
   6213..6801    +  rep_origin     ori: high-copy-number ColE1/pMB1/pBR322/pUC origin of replication
   6984..7076    +  CDS            lacI (fragment): lac repressor; lacI; The lac repressor binds to the lac operator to inhibit transcription in E. coli. This inhibition can be relieved by adding lactose or isopropyl-β-D-thiogalactopyranoside (IPTG).
   7089..7110    +  protein_bind   CAP binding site: CAP binding activates transcription in the presence of cAMP. E. coli catabolite activator protein
   7125..7155    +  promoter       lac promoter: promoter for the E. coli lac operon
   7163..7179    +  protein_bind   lac operator: The lac repressor binds to the lac operator to inhibit transcription in E. coli. This inhibition can be relieved by adding lactose or isopropyl-β-D-thiogalactopyranoside (IPTG). lac repressor encoded by lacI
   7249..7265    +  promoter       tet promoter (fragment): E. coli promoter for tetracycline efflux protein gene
   7275..7300    -  CDS            bla(M) (fragment): β-lactamase lacking the signal sequence; bla(M); allows cytosolic expression of β-lactamase
>Addgene plasmid #47782 | SPATR-bio | depositor full sequence | sequence record 68814 | SPATR-bio sequence 7320 bps
AGATCTATACATTGAATCAATATTGGCAATTAGCCATATTAGTCATTGGTTATATAGCATAAATCAATAT
TGGCTATTGGCCATTGCATACGTTGTATCTATATCATAATATGTACATTTATATTGGCTCATGTCCAATA
TGACCGCCATGTTGACATTGATTATTGACTAGTTATTAATAGTAATCAATTACGGGGTCATTAGTTCATA
GCCCATATATGGAGTTCCGCGTTACATAACTTACGGTAAATGGCCCGCCTGGCTGACCGCCCAACGACCC
CCGCCCATTGACGTCAATAATGACGTATGTTCCCATAGTAACGCCAATAGGGACTTTCCATTGACGTCAA
TGGGTGGAGTATTTACGGTAAACTGCCCACTTGGCAGTACATCAAGTGTATCATATGCCAAGTCCGCCCC
CTATTGACGTCAATGACGGTAAATGGCCCGCCTGGCATTATGCCCAGTACATGACCTTACGGGACTTTCC
TACTTGGCAGTACATCTACGTATTAGTCATCGCTATTACCATGGTGATGCGGTTTTGGCAGTACACCAAT
GGGCGTGGATAGCGGTTTGACTCACGGGGATTTCCAAGTCTCCACCCCATTGACGTCAATGGGAGTTTGT
TTTGGCACCAAAATCAACGGGACTTTCCAAAATGTCGTAATAACCCCGCCCCGTTGACGCAAATGGGCGG
TAGGCGTGTACGGTGGGAGGTCTATATAAGCAGAGCTCGTTTAGTGAACCGTCAGATCCTCACTCTCTTC
CGCATCGCTGTCTGCGAGGGCCAGCTGTTGGGCTCGCGGTTGAGGACAAACTCTTCGCGGTCTTTCCAGT
ACTCTTGGATCGGAAACCCGTCGGCCTCCGAACGGTACTCCGCCACCGAGGGACCTGAGCGAGTCCGCAT
CGACCGGATCGGAAAACCTCTCGAGAAAGGCGTCTAACCAGTCACAGTCGCAAGGTAGGCTGAGCACCGT
GGCGGGCGGCAGCGGGTGGCGGTCGGGGTTGTTTCTGGCGGAGGTGCTGCTGATGATGTAATTAAAGTAG
GCGGTCTTGAGACGGCGGATGGTCGAGGTGAGGTGTGGCAGGCTTGAGATCCAGCTGTTGGGGTGAGTAC
TCCCTCTCAAAAGCGGGCATTACTTCTGCGCTAAGATTGTCAGTTTCCAAAAACGAGGAGGATTTGATAT
TCACCTGGCCCGATCTGGCCATACACTTGAGTGACAATGACATCCACTTTGCCTTTCTCTCCACAGGTGT
CCACTCCCAGGTCCAAGTTTGCCACCATGGAGTTTCAGACCCAGGTACTCATGTCCCTGCTGCTCTGCAT
GTCTGGTGCGGCCGCCGAGTTCAAGCGGAAGCAGAAGGTGGAGATCAACAGCCTGCAGACCAACAAGAAC
AACGACAACATCCGGGAGGAAAAGATCAAGGGCGACGTGGAGAGCCAGCCCGACGTGGACGGCGACACCT
GTGTGATCTTCAGCAGCAGCGAGGGCAACAGCAGAAACTGCTGGTGCCCTAGAGGCTATATCCTGTGCAG
CGAAGAGGACGTGCTGGACGTGCAGGGCAAGCTGAACGAGATCAAGAACAAGCACGAGCGGAGCCTGGTC
ACCCCCCTGTGGATGAAGCGGCTGTGCGACAACAGCAACGACGTGGGCTTCAAGAGCATGAGCGTGGTCA
TCGACTACGAACTCGCTGTGCTGTGTAAGGACGGCAGCAACAAGGACTACGCCGACTTCGAGATCATCGG
CGCCAGCGGCTATATCACTGGCGAGGAAATGATCGAAGAACAGAAGCGGAACCCTTGGTACGTGCCCCGG
AAGTGCACCGTGAACAACTTCTACCTGTGCCGCAAGGTGGAGAACGACAACGTGAACTGCGCCTACACCC
CTTGGAGCGATTGGAGCGCCTGCAAGAACAATGCCCAGAAACGGTACAGAAAAGTGCGGCGGAGCAACCA
GAACAATGAGAACTTCTGCCTGTGGAACGACAAGATCGTGCCCCGCAACATCATGGAACAGACCAGAAGC
TGCGGCGCGCCGTCGACCTCCATCACGGCCTATAAGAGTGAGGGGGAGTCAGCGGAGTTCTCCTTCCCAC
TCAACCTTGGAGAGGAAAGCCTGCAGGGAGAGTTGAGATGGAAGGCAGAGAAGGCTCCTTCTTCCCAGTC
CTGGATCACCTTCTCCCTAAAGAACCAAAAGGTGTCTGTGCAGAAGTCTACTAGCAACCCCAAGTTCCAG
CTGTCCGAAACGCTCCCACTCACCCTTCAGATACCCCAGGTCTCCCTTCAGTTTGCTGGTTCTGGCAACC
TGACCCTGACTCTGGACAGAGGGATACTGTATCAGGAAGTGAACCTGGTGGTGATGAAAGTGACTCAGCC
CGACAGCAACACTTTGACCTGTGAGGTGATGGGACCCACCTCACCCAAGATGAGACTGATCTTGAAGCAG
GAGAATCAGGAGGCCAGGGTCTCCAGGCAGGAGAAAGTGATTCAAGTGCAGGCCCCTGAAGCAGGGGTGT
GGCAATGTCTACTGAGTGAAGGTGAAGAGGTCAAGATGGACTCCAAGATCCAGGTTTTATCCAAAGGGTT
GAATTCCGGATCACTGCATCATATTCTGGATGCACAGAAAATGGTGTGGAATCATCGTTAAGTCTAGACA
CGTGATTAATTAAGGATCCCCCGACCTCGACCTCTGGCTAATAAAGGAAATTTATTTTCATTGCAATAGT
GTGTTGGAATTTTTTGTGTCTCTCACTCGGAAGGACATATGGGAGGGCAAATCATTTGGTCGAGATCCCT
CGGAGATCTCTAGCTAGAGGATCGATCCCCGCCCCGGACGAACTAAACCTGACTACGACATCTCTGCCCC
TTCTTCGCGGGGCAGTGCATGTAATCCCTTCAGTTGGTTGGTACAACTTGCCAACTGGGCCCTGTTCCAC
ATGTGACACGGGGGGGGACCAAACACAAAGGGGTTCTCTGACTGTAGTTGACATCCTTATAAATGGATGT
GCACATTTGCCAACACTGAGTGGCTTTCATCCTGGAGCAGACTTTGCAGTCTGTGGACTGCAACACAACA
TTGCCTTTATGTGTAACTCTTGGCTGAAGCTCTTACACCAATGCTGGGGGACATGTACCTCCCAGGGGCC
CAGGAAGACTACGGGAGGCTACACCAACGTCAATCAGAGGGGCCTGTGTAGCTACCGATAAGCGGACCCT
CAAGAGGGCATTAGCAATAGTGTTTATAAGGCCCCCTTGTTAACCCTAAACGGGTAGCATATGCTTCCCG
GGTAGTAGTATATACTATCCAGACTAACCCTAATTCAATAGCATATGTTACCCAACGGGAAGCATATGCT
ATCGAATTAGGGTTAGTAAAAGGGTCCTAAGGAACAGCGATATCTCCCACCCCATGAGCTGTCACGGTTT
TATTTACATGGGGTCAGGATTCCACGAGGGTAGTGAACCATTTTAGTCACAAGGGCAGTGGCTGAAGATC
AAGGAGCGGGCAGTGAACTCTCCTGAATCTTCGCCTGCTTCTTCATTCTCCTTCGTTTAGCTAATAGAAT
AACTGCTGAGTTGTGAACAGTAAGGTGTATGTGAGGTGCTCGAAAACAAGGTTTCAGGTGACGCCCCCAG
AATAAAATTTGGACGGGGGGTTCAGTGGTGGCATTGTGCTATGACACCAATATAACCCTCACAAACCCCT
TGGGCAATAAATACTAGTGTAGGAATGAAACATTCTGAATATCTTTAACAATAGAAATCCATGGGGTGGG
GACAAGCCGTAAAGACTGGATGTCCATCTCACACGAATTTATGGCTATGGGCAACACATAATCCTAGTGC
AATATGATACTGGGGTTATTAAGATGTGTCCCAGGCAGGGACCAAGACAGGTGAACCATGTTGTTACACT
CTATTTGTAACAAGGGGAAAGAGAGTGGACGCCGACAGCAGCGGACTCCACTGGTTGTCTCTAACACCCC
CGAAAATTAAACGGGGCTCCACGCCAATGGGGCCCATAAACAAAGACAAGTGGCCACTCTTTTTTTTGAA
ATTGTGGAGTGGGGGCACGCGTCAGCCCCCACACGCCGCCCTGCGGTTTTGGACTGTAAAATAAGGGTGT
AATAACTTGGCTGATTGTAACCCCGCTAACCACTGCGGTCAAACCACTTGCCCACAAAACCACTAATGGC
ACCCCGGGGAATACCTGCATAAGTAGGTGGGCGGGCCAAGATAGGGGCGCGATTGCTGCGATCTGGAGGA
CAAATTACACACACTTGCGCCTGAGCGCCAAGCACAGGGTTGTTGGTCCTCATATTCACGAGGTCGCTGA
GAGCACGGTGGGCTAATGTTGCCATGGGTAGCATATACTACCCAAATATCTGGATAGCATATGCTATCCT
AATCTATATCTGGGTAGCATAGGCTATCCTAATCTATATCTGGGTAGCATATGCTATCCTAATCTATATC
TGGGTAGTATATGCTATCCTAATTTATATCTGGGTAGCATAGGCTATCCTAATCTATATCTGGGTAGCAT
ATGCTATCCTAATCTATATCTGGGTAGTATATGCTATCCTAATCTGTATCCGGGTAGCATATGCTATCCT
AATAGAGATTAGGGTAGTATATGCTATCCTAATTTATATCTGGGTAGCATATACTACCCAAATATCTGGA
TAGCATATGCTATCCTAATCTATATCTGGGTAGCATATGCTATCCTAATCTATATCTGGGTAGCATAGGC
TATCCTAATCTATATCTGGGTAGCATATGCTATCCTAATCTATATCTGGGTAGTATATGCTATCCTAATT
TATATCTGGGTAGCATAGGCTATCCTAATCTATATCTGGGTAGCATATGCTATCCTAATCTATATCTGGG
TAGTATATGCTATCCTAATCTGTATCCGGGTAGCATATGCTATCCTCATGATAAGCTGTCAAACATGAGA
ATTTTCTTGAAGACGAAAGGGCCTCGTGATACGCCTATTTTTATAGGTTAATGTCATGATAATAATGGTT
TCTTAGACGTCAGGTGGCACTTTTCGGGGAAATGTGCGCGGAACCCCTATTTGTTTATTTTTCTAAATAC
ATTCAAATATGTATCCGCTCATGAGACAATAACCCTGATAAATGCTTCAATAATATTGAAAAAGGAAGAG
TATGAGTATTCAACATTTCCGTGTCGCCCTTATTCCCTTTTTTGCGGCATTTTGCCTTCCTGTTTTTGCT
CACCCAGAAACGCTGGTGAAAGTAAAAGATGCTGAAGATCAGTTGGGTGCACGAGTGGGTTACATCGAAC
TGGATCTCAACAGCGGTAAGATCCTTGAGAGTTTTCGCCCCGAAGAACGTTTTCCAATGATGAGCACTTT
TAAAGTTCTGCTATGTGGCGCGGTATTATCCCGTGTTGACGCCGGGCAAGAGCAACTCGGTCGCCGCATA
CACTATTCTCAGAATGACTTGGTTGAGTACTCACCAGTCACAGAAAAGCATCTTACGGATGGCATGACAG
TAAGAGAATTATGCAGTGCTGCCATAACCATGAGTGATAACACTGCGGCCAACTTACTTCTGACAACGAT
CGGAGGACCGAAGGAGCTAACCGCTTTTTTGCACAACATGGGGGATCATGTAACTCGCCTTGATCGTTGG
GAACCGGAGCTGAATGAAGCCATACCAAACGACGAGCGTGACACCACGATGCCTGCAGCAATGGCAACAA
CGTTGCGCAAACTATTAACTGGCGAACTACTTACTCTAGCTTCCCGGCAACAATTAATAGACTGGATGGA
GGCGGATAAAGTTGCAGGACCACTTCTGCGCTCGGCCCTTCCGGCTGGCTGGTTTATTGCTGATAAATCT
GGAGCCGGTGAGCGTGGGTCTCGCGGTATCATTGCAGCACTGGGGCCAGATGGTAAGCCCTCCCGTATCG
TAGTTATCTACACGACGGGGAGTCAGGCAACTATGGATGAACGAAATAGACAGATCGCTGAGATAGGTGC
CTCACTGATTAAGCATTGGTAACTGTCAGACCAAGTTTACTCATATATACTTTAGATTGATTTAAAACTT
CATTTTTAATTTAAAAGGATCTAGGTGAAGATCCTTTTTGATAATCTCATGACCAAAATCCCTTAACGTG
AGTTTTCGTTCCACTGAGCGTCAGACCCCGTAGAAAAGATCAAAGGATCTTCTTGAGATCCTTTTTTTCT
GCGCGTAATCTGCTGCTTGCAAACAAAAAAACCACCGCTACCAGCGGTGGTTTGTTTGCCGGATCAAGAG
CTACCAACTCTTTTTCCGAAGGTAACTGGCTTCAGCAGAGCGCAGATACCAAATACTGTTCTTCTAGTGT
AGCCGTAGTTAGGCCACCACTTCAAGAACTCTGTAGCACCGCCTACATACCTCGCTCTGCTAATCCTGTT
ACCAGTGGCTGCTGCCAGTGGCGATAAGTCGTGTCTTACCGGGTTGGACTCAAGACGATAGTTACCGGAT
AAGGCGCAGCGGTCGGGCTGAACGGGGGGTTCGTGCACACAGCCCAGCTTGGAGCGAACGACCTACACCG
AACTGAGATACCTACAGCGTGAGCTATGAGAAAGCGCCACGCTTCCCGAAGGGAGAAAGGCGGACAGGTA
TCCGGTAAGCGGCAGGGTCGGAACAGGAGAGCGCACGAGGGAGCTTCCAGGGGGAAACGCCTGGTATCTT
TATAGTCCTGTCGGGTTTCGCCACCTCTGACTTGAGCGTCGATTTTTGTGATGCTCGTCAGGGGGGCGGA
GCCTATGGAAAAACGCCAGCAACGCGGCCTTTTTACGGTTCCTGGCCTTTTGCTGGCCTTTTGCTCACAT
GTTCTTTCCTGCGTTATCCCCTGATTCTGTGGATAACCGTATTACCGCCTTTGAGTGAGCTGATACCGCT
CGCCGCAGCCGAACGACCGAGCGCAGCGAGTCAGTGAGCGAGGAAGCGGAAGAGCGCCCAATACGCAAAC
CGCCTCTCCCCGCGCGTTGGCCGATTCATTAATGCAGCTGGCACGACAGGTTTCCCGACTGGAAAGCGGG
CAGTGAGCGCAACGCAATTAATGTGAGTTAGCTCACTCATTAGGCACCCCAGGCTTTACACTTTATGCTT
CCGGCTCGTATGTTGTGTGGAATTGTGAGCGGATAACAATTTCACACAGGAAACAGCTATGACCATGATT
ACGCCAAGCTCTAGCTAGAGGTCGACCAATTCTCATGTTTGACAGCTTATCATCGCAGATCCGGGCAACG
TTGTTGCCATTGCTGCAGGCGCAGAACTGGTAGGTATGGA
