>Addgene plasmid #47782 | SPATR-bio | addgene partial sequence | sequence record 71155 | CMV-F 5'-CGCAAATGGGCGGTAGGCGTG-3'
TGAACCGTCAGATCCTCACTCTCTTCCGCATCGCTGTCTGCGAGGGCCAGCTGTTGGGCTCGCGGTTGAG
GACAAACTCTTCGCGGTCTTTCCAGTACTCTTGGATCGGAAACCCGTCGGCCTCCGAACGGTACTCCGCC
ACCGAGGGACCTGAGCGAGTCCGCATCGACCGGATCGGAAAACCTCTCGAGAAAGGCGTCTAACCAGTCA
CAGTCGCAAGGTAGGCTGAGCACCGTGGCGGGCGGCAGCGGGTGGCGGTCGGGGTTGTTTCTGGCGGAGG
TGCTGCTGATGATGTAATTAAAGTAGGCGGTCTTGAGACGGCGGATGGTCGAGGTGAGGTGTGGCAGGCT
TGAGATCCAGCTGTTGGGGTGAGTACTCCCTCTCAAAAGCGGGCATTACTTCTGCGCTAAGATTGTCAGT
TTCCAAAAACGAGGAGGATTTGATATTCACCTGGCCCGATCTGGCCATACACTTGAGTGACAATGACATC
CACTTTGCCTTTCTCTCCACAGGTGTCCACTCCCAGGTCCAAGTTTGCCACCATGGAGTTTCAGACCCAG
GTACTCATGTCCCTGCTGCTCTGCATGTCTGGTGCGGCCGCCGAGTTCAAGCGGAAGCAGAAGGTGGAGA
TCAACAGCCTGCAGACCAACAAGAACAACGACAACATCCGGGAGGAAAAGATCAAGGGCGACGTGGAGAG
CCAGCCCGACGTGGACGGCGACACCTGTGTGATCTTCAGCAGCAGCGAGGGCAACAGCAGAAACTGCTGG
TGCCCTAGAGGCTATATCCTGTGCAGCGAAGA
