>Addgene plasmid #47782 | SPATR-bio | addgene partial sequence | sequence record 71515 | EBVori-F
GAACCCCTTTGTGTTTGGTCCCCCCCCGTGTCACATGTGGAACAGGGCCCAGTTGGCAAGTTGTACCAAC
CAACTGAAGGGATTACATGCACTGCCCCGCGAAGAAGGGGCAGAGATGTCGTAGTCAGGTTTAGTTCGTC
CGGGGCGGGGATCGATCCTCTAGCTAGAGATCTCCGAGGGATCTCGACCAAATGATTTGCCCTCCCATAT
GTCCTTCCGAGTGAGAGACACAAAAAATTCCAACACACTATTGCAATGAAAATAAATTTCCTTTATTAGC
CAGAGGTCGAGGTCGGGGGATCCTTAATTAATCACGTGTCTAGACTTAACGATGATTCCACACCATTTTC
TGTGCATCCAGAATATGATGCAGTGATCCGGAATTCAACCCTTTGGATAAAACCTGGATCTTGGAGTCCA
TCTTGACCTCTTCACCTTCACTCAGTAGACATTGCCACACCCCTGCTTCAGGGGCCTGCACTTGAATCAC
TTTCTCCTGCCTGGAGACCCTGGCCTCCTGATTCTCCTGCTTCAAGATCAGTCTCATCTTGGGTGAGGTG
GGTCCCATCACCTCACAGGTCAAAGTGTTGCTGTCGGGCTGAGTCACTTTCATCACCACCAGGTTCACTT
CCTGATACAGTATCCCTCTGTCCAGAGTCAGGGTCAGGTTGCCAGAACCAGCAAACTGAAGGGAGACCTG
GGGTATCTGAAGGGTGAGTGGGAGCGTTTCGGACAGCTGGAACTTGGGGTTGCTAGTAGACTTCTGCACA
GACACCTTTTGGTTCTTTAGGGAGAAGGTGATCCAGGACTGGGAAGAAGGAGCCTTCTCTGCCTTCCATC
TCAACTCTCCCTGCAGGCTTTCCTCTCCAAGGTTGAGTGGGAA
