>Addgene plasmid #47782 | SPATR-bio | addgene partial sequence | sequence record 72214 | rCd4-R 5'-TCCCTGCAGGCTTTCCTCTCCAAGGTTGAG-3'
CCTCACTCTTATAGGCCGTGATGGAGGTCGACGGCGCGCCGCAGCTTCTGGTCTGTTCCATGATGTTGCG
GGGCACGATCTTGTCGTTCCACAGGCAGAAGTTCTCATTGTTCTGGTTGCTCCGCCGCACTTTTCTGTAC
CGTTTCTGGGCATTGTTCTTGCAGGCGCTCCAATCGCTCCAAGGGGTGTAGGCGCAGTTCACGTTGTCGT
TCTCCACCTTGCGGCACAGGTAGAAGTTGTTCACGGTGCACTTCCGGGGCACGTACCAAGGGTTCCGCTT
CTGTTCTTCGATCATTTCCTCGCCAGTGATATAGCCGCTGGCGCCGATGATCTCGAAGTCGGCGTAGTCC
TTGTTGCTGCCGTCCTTACACAGCACAGCGAGTTCGTAGTCGATGACCACGCTCATGCTCTTGAAGCCCA
CGTCGTTGCTGTTGTCGCACAGCCGCTTCATCCACAGGGGGGTGACCAGGCTCCGCTCGTGCTTGTTCTT
GATCTCGTTCAGCTTGCCCTGCACGTCCAGCACGTCCTCTTCGCTGCACAGGATATAGCCTCTAGGGCAC
CAGCAGTTTCTGCTGTTGCCCTCGCTGCTGCTGAAGATCACACAGGTGTCGCCGTCCACGTCGGGCTGGC
TCTCCACGTCGCCCTTGATCTTTTCCTCCCGGATGTTGTCGTTGTTCTTGTTGGTCTGCAGGCTGTTGAT
CTCCACCTTCTGCTTCCGCTTGAACTCGGCGGCCGCACCAGACATGCAGAGCAGCAGGGACATGAGTACC
TGGGTCTGAAACTCCATGGTGGCAAACTTGGACCTGGGAGTGGACACCTGTGGAGAGAAAGGCAAAGTGG
ATGTCATTGTCACTCAAGTGTATGGCCAGATCGGGCCAGGTGAATATCAAATCCTCCTCGTTTTTGGAA
